Addgene plasmid #250862: pDUAL-pAct1-Sp_IntAct-tADH1
Purpose: Low-copy centromeric plasmids which expresses Schizosaccharomyces pombe IntAct (actin internally tagged with ALFA tag between T229 and A230 amino acids)
Depositing lab: Saravanan Palani. Depositing organization: Indian Institute of Science, Bangalore. Publication: IntAct: A nondisruptive internal tagging strategy to study the organization and function of actin isoforms. van Zwam MC, Dhar A, Bosman W, van Straaten W, Weijers S, Seta E, Joosten B, van Haren J, Palani S, van den Dries K. PLoS Biol. 2024 Mar 11;22(3):e3002551. doi: 10.1371/journal.pbio.3002551. eCollection 2024 Mar. PubMed 38466773.
Backbone
  Vector backbone: pDUAL-Pact1-MCS-terADH1
  Vector type: Yeast Expression
  Selectable markers: LEU2, URA3
Growth in bacteria
  Bacterial resistance: Ampicillin, 100 μg/mL
  Growth temperature: 37°C
  Growth strain: DH5alpha
  Copy number: High Copy
Gene/Insert
  Gene/Insert name: Sp_IntAct
  Species: S. pombe (fission yeast)
  Insert size (bp): 1173
  GenBank ID: NM_001021513.2 Y00447.1
  Promoter: TEF
  Tag / fusion protein: ALFA tag
  Cloning method: Gibson Cloning
  Sequencing primers: 5′ tcactgtataactgtgtatctta
Terms and licenses: Academic/Nonprofit Terms; Industry Terms: Not Available to Industry
How to cite: pDUAL-pAct1-Sp_IntAct-tADH1 was a gift from Saravanan Palani (Addgene plasmid # 250862 ; http://n2t.net/addgene:250862 ; RRID:Addgene_250862)
