[The description below was written by a language model from this plasmid's Addgene catalogue record and pLannotate feature annotations shown in this document.]
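Description:
pDUAL-pAct1-Sp_IntAct-tADH1 is a fission yeast expression plasmid built on the pDUAL-Pact1-MCS-terADH1 backbone, about 10.1 kb in the sequenced record. In E. coli it is maintained through a high-copy ColE1/pUC-type origin and selected with ampicillin (AmpR/β-lactamase). An f1 origin and remnants of lac, lacZα, rop and bom sequences from the parental cloning vector are also annotated. For Schizosaccharomyces pombe, the feature table shows the ars1 autonomously replicating sequence together with the ura4 marker, flanked by two separate fragments of the leu1 gene. This layout is typical of pDUAL-type vectors. They can be kept episomally under uracil selection, or the ars1/ura4 segment can be removed so that the leu1 fragments direct integration and restore leucine prototrophy. The record itself does not describe this dual use. The catalogue lists the markers as LEU2 and URA3, whereas the annotation identifies the S. pombe genes leu1 and ura4. The purpose field calls the plasmid low-copy and centromeric, but no centromere element is annotated, only ars1.

The payload is Sp_IntAct, the S. pombe act1 actin coding sequence (1173 bp insert) carrying an internal ALFA epitope tag inserted between residues T229 and A230, followed by the S. cerevisiae ADH1 terminator. The promoter is inconsistently recorded. The plasmid and backbone names indicate the act1 promoter, the catalogue field says TEF, and no yeast promoter is annotated upstream of the coding sequence. The construct expresses internally tagged actin in fission yeast, so that actin can be detected through the ALFA tag. This supports studies of actin organisation and function using a tagging strategy intended to be nondisruptive.
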