Features (pLannotate 1.2.2; 19 found; start..end, strand, type, name):
     74..95      +  protein_bind   CAP binding site: CAP binding activates transcription in the presence of cAMP. E. coli catabolite activator protein
    110..140     +  promoter       lac promoter: promoter for the E. coli lac operon
    148..164     +  protein_bind   lac operator: The lac repressor binds to the lac operator to inhibit transcription in E. coli. This inhibition can be relieved by adding lactose or isopropyl-β-D-thiogalactopyranoside (IPTG). lac repressor encoded by lacI
   1225..2394    +  CDS            act1: ACT_SCHPO - Also known as cps8. Experimental evidence at protein level: Swiss-Prot protein existence level 1. Actins are highly conserved proteins that are involved in various types of cell motility and are ubiquitously expressed in all eukaryotic cells. From Schizosaccharomyces pombe (strain 972 / ATCC 24843) (Fission yeast).
   2424..2611    +  terminator     ADH1 terminator: S. cerevisiae ADH1; transcription terminator for the S. cerevisiae alcohol dehydrogenase 1 (ADH1) gene
   3358..3879    +  CDS            leu1 (fragment): LEU3_SCHPO - Experimental evidence at protein level: Swiss-Prot protein existence level 1. Catalyzes the oxidation of 3-carboxy-2-hydroxy-4- methylpentanoate (3-isopropylmalate) to 3-carboxy-4-methyl-2- oxopentanoate. The product decarboxylates to 4-methyl-2 oxopentanoate. From Schizosaccharomyces pombe (strain 972 / ATCC 24843) (Fission yeast).
   4275..5069    -  CDS            S. pombe ura4: orotidine 5'-phosphate decarboxylase, required for uracil biosynthesis; Schizosaccharomyces pombe ura4
   5678..6461    -  rep_origin     ars1: Schizosaccharomyces pombe autonomously replicating sequence ars1
   6622..6687    +  CDS            hus5 (fragment): UBC9_SCHPO - Also known as ubc9. Experimental evidence at protein level: Swiss-Prot protein existence level 1. Catalyzes the covalent attachment of ubiquitin-like protein SUMO/Smt3 to other proteins. Required for efficient recovery from DNA damage or S-phase arrest and normal mitosis. This may be as part of a checkpoint independent recovery process. From Schizosaccharomyces pombe (strain 972 / ATCC 24843) (Fission yeast).
   6779..7177    +  CDS            leu1 (fragment): LEU3_SCHPO - Experimental evidence at protein level: Swiss-Prot protein existence level 1. Catalyzes the oxidation of 3-carboxy-2-hydroxy-4- methylpentanoate (3-isopropylmalate) to 3-carboxy-4-methyl-2- oxopentanoate. The product decarboxylates to 4-methyl-2 oxopentanoate. From Schizosaccharomyces pombe (strain 972 / ATCC 24843) (Fission yeast).
   7180..7337    +  CDS            lacZα (fragment): LacZα fragment of β-galactosidase; lacZ fragment
   7343..7394    -  misc_feature   bom (fragment): basis of mobility region from pBR322
   7413..7868    +  rep_origin     f1 ori (sequence partly withheld): f1 bacteriophage origin of replication; arrow indicates direction of (+) strand synthesis
   7869..7918    -  misc_feature   bom (fragment): basis of mobility region from pBR322
   8020..8055    -  CDS            rop (fragment): Rop protein, which maintains plasmids at low copy number; rop
   8150..8254    +  promoter       AmpR promoter: bla
   8255..9115    +  CDS            AmpR: β-lactamase; bla; confers resistance to ampicillin, carbenicillin, and related antibiotics
   9286..9874    +  rep_origin     ori: high-copy-number ColE1/pMB1/pBR322/pUC origin of replication
  10057..61      +  CDS            lacI (fragment) (across the origin): lac repressor; lacI; The lac repressor binds to the lac operator to inhibit transcription in E. coli. This inhibition can be relieved by adding lactose or isopropyl-β-D-thiogalactopyranoside (IPTG).
>Addgene plasmid #250862 | pDUAL-pAct1-Sp_IntAct-tADH1 | addgene full sequence | sequence record 501934 | Addgene NGS Result
GTTGGCCGATTCATTAATGCAGCTGGCACGACAGGTTTCCCGACTGGAAAGCGGGCAGTGAGCGCAACGC
AATTAATGTGAGTTAGCTCACTCATTAGGCACCCCAGGCTTTACACTTTATGCTTCCGGCTCGTATGTTG
TGTGGAATTGTGAGCGGATAACAATTTCACACAGGAAACAGCTATGACCATGATTACGCCAAGCTTGCAT
GCCAAAACCTTCTCTGCCTGTAAGTGATCGAGTATTCCCAAATCTTGGTGCATGGAATCCTAGCGAAGGA
CCGGGACCTTGTGCATCACCTTGCTTTTATATTGCACTAATATGTCAATTTGTAGCTGTTGGAGGATTGC
TCTATCACTATCGTAAAAGTCAGCTTGCTCTTTAGTGTTTGATCTACGATAATGAGACGGTGTTTGGGTT
GTTTTTACTGAATTTTTCTTTTATTTTATGACATCTTAATTTTTATGTTAATGATTATTCTTATACTTTT
ATCTATCTTTGATTAAAACTAATATTCATTCTTTTGATCACTAATTATTTTTATAGTATACGATTCAACC
CAACTATAATACATTGTATCAAGAGAAATTTTTAATTAGATGTAATTTAATAGCCATTTGATAAAAAAAA
ATTACCTTTTTTTTTGCTAGTGTTAAATTATTGATCATAACAATGTCGAATGAATACTAATAAAATAGGG
ACACGCGAGTTGCAAATACTTGAAATACCTTTGAAGATTTGTCTGTGAATTTTGATAAGATTTTTATGAC
CATCTCTTTTATATTCGATATCGTGAACTTTCATTTTCTTTTGTTTTTTGCTTTTCAAGTTAAATAACGC
GGAAATTATATTTCCTTATATGTTTATAAGAGCTTTTAAAGGATTTGCTATATCGCTTACAGTACTACAA
CCGGTTGCTCAATGTTATCCGTTTCCGCGGTCTTCTTCCGTGCGCATTCTGCCGTGAAGTGCTAACGCTG
TGTGTGGCTTTATCAAAAAAGTGGCTCAAATATAGCAATTTCATACATATTTAAACACCCATTATACTTA
AATGTATATTTTAAAATATATAAGAGATTTTCACTGTATAACTGTGTATCTTATCTATATGTAATCAACG
GCTTCATACCACCTCAGCCAGCCGTGTTATAACTTACCGTTTACCAACTACATTTTTTGTAACGAACCAA
AAAACCCTCAAAAGACAAGACCGTCGACTCTAGAATGGAGGAAGAGATTGCCGCTCTTGTGATCGATAAC
GGTTCTGGAATGTGTAAAGCTGGATTCGCCGGTGATGACGCTCCTAGAGCAGTCTTTCCCAGTATCGTAG
GCCGACCCCGCCACCACGGTATAATGGTCGGAATGGGTCAGAAAGATTCTTATGTCGGAGATGAAGCTCA
GTCTAAGCGAGGTATTCTTACTTTAAAATACCCCATCGAACATGGAATCGTGAATAATTGGGACGACATG
GAGAAAATATGGCACCATACATTTTATAACGAGTTGCGCGTGGCCCCTGAAGAACATCCTTGCTTGCTTA
CTGAGGCCCCCCTTAACCCTAAATCCAATCGAGAGAAAATGACACAGATTATCTTTGAAACTTTTAACGC
ACCCGCCTTTTATGTCGCCATTCAAGCCGTCCTTTCATTGTATGCCAGTGGTCGAACGACAGGTATCGTG
CTTGACAGTGGTGATGGAGTCACACACACTGTACCCATCTACGAAGGATATGCTTTACCTCATGCTATCA
TGCGCTTAGACTTAGCAGGTCGTGATTTAACGGACTATTTAATGAAGATCCTTATGGAGAGAGGATACAC
GTTTTCTACAACCGCTGAGCGCGAAATAGTTCGAGATATTAAGGAAAAACTTTGCTATGTCGCCTTGGAT
TTTGAGCAAGAATTGCAAACACCAAGTAGATTAGAAGAAGAACTTCGTAGACGTCTTACTGAACCAGCAG
CCCAATCTTCTTCACTTGAAAAGTCTTATGAATTACCCGACGGACAAGTTATCACAATCGGCAACGAACG
TTTTCGCGCCCCCGAGGCATTGTTCCAGCCTAGTGCTCTTGGTTTAGAAAATGCTGGTATACATGAGGCA
ACATACAACTCAATTATGAAGTGTGACGTGGACATTAGAAAGGATCTTTACGGTAATGTAGTCATGTCAG
GAGGCACGACAATGTACCCCGGCATTGCTGATCGAATGCAGAAGGAGATACAAGCCTTGGCACCCTCTTC
CATGAAAGTGAAGATTGTTGCACCTCCTGAAAGAAAATATTCAGTTTGGATTGGCGGCTCCATTTTGGCT
AGTCTTAGTACCTTTCAGCAAATGTGGATCTCCAAGCAAGAGTATGACGAGTCCGGTCCAGGCATTGTCT
ATCGTAAGTGCTTCTAAGGATCCGGCGCGCCACTTCTAAATAAGCGAATTTCTTATGATTTATGATTTTT
ATTATTAAATAAGTTATAAAAAAAATAAGTGTATACAAATTTTAAAGTGACTCTTAGGTTTTAAAACGAA
AATTCTTATTCTTGAGTAACTCTTTCCTGTAGGTCAGGTTGCTTTCTCAGGTATAGTATGAGGTCGCTCT
TATTGACCACACCTCTACCGGCAGATCCGCTAGGGATAACAGGGTAATATACTAGTAAGATGATTCTTTT
ATCGTCGATAACGATGAGGATGTAGACGATTATGATGAGAGTGATTAGCTTCTAAAATTTGGTGTTTTCA
AACGCTATTTACAGTACAATCTGAAAAAATTGGATGAACATTGTAAATGGTAGGATACGAGTTCCAATTA
ATGTATTTTTTAAGTATTACACTTAGCTTATTAATTTTATATATACATTCTACCTCTGTGGGTTTAAAGA
CAACTCGTACACATACTCAAATTATTTATGAACATTATAATGCATATTCGTACTGTCTATTAAACATTTT
TTTGACATTAAAAATTTCGTTTACTAACGTAGAAAGCGCTGATAATTGAGGCTACTATTTTAATATCTAG
AAACAAAGATTCATTAATTAATTAAGTAAGCTCCAGGATACTTGTATATTTCGTTAAAAAAGCGCAATTT
CAACAATTCCTATGAACATCCATGATTTCATCACAAAATCAAACATATCAGGATTTAACGTGAATTATTT
GCTTTCTTGTGATTTTCATCTGATTTCTGGTCATTTACGTTACTGTAAACAAGCTTTTTAAAAAAAGGAT
TTTTTACGCAATATTATCGATATCCCAATCTGTAGTATAAAAAGTGCAACAGTGTTGAGTTTCCCGAAAC
CAGGCATTTTTGCGGTAGGGTCTGAAACTTTCACGAAACCATTTCACAACAAAACTTCTTCAACAACATG
TGTGCAAAGAAAATCGTCGTCTTACCAGGAGACCATATTGGCCCTGAAATTGTTGCTTCTGCCTTGGAGG
TTTTGAAAGTCGTTGAGAAGAAGCGACCTGAGTTAAAACTCGAGTTTGAAGAACACAAGATTGGAGGTGC
CTCTATTGATGCCTATGGAACCCCTTTGACTGACGAGACTGTGAAGGCTTGTTTGGAAGCTGACGGTGTT
CTTTTGGGTGCCGTTGGTGGTCCTGAATGGACCAACCCCAATTGTCGTCCTGAGCAAGGTTTATTGAAGC
TTCGTAAGAGTATGGGTGTTTGGGCCAACCTTCGACCTTGCAACTTTGCCAGCAAGTCTTTAGTCAAGTA
CAGCCCTTTGAAGCCTGAAATCGTTGAAGGTGTCGATTTTTGTGTTGTACGAGAACTTACTGGAGGTTGT
TACTTTGGTGAGCGCACTGAGGACAACGGATCGGGTTATGCTATGGACACTTGGCCTTACAGTTTGGAAG
AAGTTTCTCGTATTGCTCGTTTGGCGGCCGCGGGCCCAACACCAATGTTTATAACCAAGTTTTATCTTGT
TTGTCTACATGGTATTTTACATTCATCTACATACATCTTTCATTGGCTTTGTACATAGTTATCATTACAA
GTCTAAAAAAATTCACTCTTTTCTTATTCAATGTCAATCCAAGAGAAAAGATTGTGGTAATGTTGTAGGA
GCATGTTTAATAAATTACTATAGCAAATTACTTTTTATTCCCAAGGTGTTTATCTATAATAGTTAATATT
TTAGTCGCTACATAAAATTTTACCAAAGAGTACTTGTATACTAATTCTAAATGCCTTCTGACATAAAACG
CCTAGGAAAACAAACGCAAACAAGGCATCGACTTTTTCAATAACCAACCAAAAAAATTTTACATTAGTCT
TTTTTTAATGCTGAGAAAGTCTTTGCTGATATGCCTTCCAACCAGCTTCTCTATATCTCTTGGCTTCGAC
AACAGGATTACGACCAGCTCCATAGACTCCACGACCAACAATGATGATGTCGCTACCGCAGTTTACAATC
ACTTCTTCAGGAGTACGATATTGCTGTCCCAGCCCGTCTCCTTTAACATCCAAGCCGATACCAGGGGACA
TAGTTATGTAGTCGCTTTGAAGGTTAGGAAATCGACGACCAGCTATAAAGCCAAAGCAAAAATCGGTATG
CTTCTCAAACCATTCTAAGGTTTTCTCTGTGTAGGAACCAGTAGCCAAAGAGCCTTTGGAAGACATTTCA
GCCAAAAGCAAGAGACCACGTCCCAAAGGTAAACCAACTTCTTTGAGGCCTTGTATAATACCCTCGCCTG
GCACTGTATGGCAATTTGTGATATGAGCCCAAGAAGCAATTTTGTACACACCAGATGCATATTGTAGCTT
GACGGTATTTCCAATGTCTGCGAATTTGCGATCCTCAAAGATAAGAAAACGATGCTTTTTACCTAAGGCC
ACCAGTTTTTCTACCATATCCTGGTCGAAATCCTCGACAACGTCAATATGTGTCTTGATAACACAGACAT
AGGGTCCAATTTTATCTACCAATTCTAAGATTTCGGATTTCTTCGTCAAATCGACCGCGACTGACAAGTT
GCTTTGCTTTTCTTCCATCAAAGCCAACAATTCCTTGGCAATGGGATTTTTCATCCCCTCAGCTCTAGCT
GAATAGCTTTGAAATACTCTAGCATCCATAACTTTGCTTTTAAACCTTTAATTTCGATCCAAGCAAAAAA
GAGGTTCTTGGTAGGACAATACGGTAAGAAAACACGACATGTGCAGAGATGCCGACGAAGCATAGTTAAA
CTGGGATGGTAAAATCAATTAAGAATTTATAAAGACAAAATTGTATAAGTCTCTAAAACATCTTAATTAT
ACCTCACAGAACTATCTAAAATATATTCACAAAGTGCAAACATTATCATGAAAAAGAACCATTTTAATTT
AAAGCAAGGGCATTAAGGCTTATTTACAGAATTTCTTACTTTTGTAAAGATTATAAGGCTGATTATCTTT
TTCACCATGCCAAAAATTACACAAGATAGAATGGATGTTTGAAATTAAACGTGAGTATACAAACAAATAC
ACTAGGTAAATCGAAACATTTTTTTCTCCATTAAGTAACAAATTCCTATTTAGAGAAAGAATGCTGAGTA
GATTAAATAATCTATACAAACTTTTTTAACACAAATGCATACATATAGCCAGTGGGATTTGTAGCTAAGC
TTGCGAATTCGAGTCTAACTCCTTAACCACTCGGACATAGTGACTTATCTGACACTCATTGTAAATTAAT
ATATATATAGGCATTTTGTTTAGTTAAAGGTACTTAAGTAATTAGTATAAACGAACCAATTTTATAATCA
GGAAGTTAAGTGAATGGTAGCACATGTCGTAAAAATTGTGAATTTTTATTGAATAATATTTTAAATACAA
GCCTTTCTAGACTAGGTATACTCATAAACATATATGAGCAAAAGGATAGAGGAGATTACATTGCATCTTC
TACAAATTTATTTATTGCCCTTTACTGAAAAATTAAATAATGAGTACTAAATGATAAAAAGCGCTCAGTA
CAAGAAAGATTGCAAAAATATTGCATTCTTCATGAATTAAAGTTGCATATAAGGCATATTGAAAGTAATA
GTACTAAAACAGCAGTTAGCGAAAATTAATAGAATTATATTCGCAAGACAATTGTGACATTAAATTAAAA
AATTGTAGAATTTTTACTATCCTCTTTAACGCCATGAGCCTTTATAAAAAGGTTAAATTAGTTTTAACAT
TCTTTTTTTGAGTAAGAGTTTACAATTTATCAAAACCTGTGTTATTATATTCATTAGTTTCAATTTATTA
GCATCTAGAGAAAAATCAATTGGCAGTTACATTGTTGGAATTTATGAAGAAAAAGAATCTACAACGGAGA
ATAAGTTGCTGATCGCTTTCCCTAAAATTGTATATTTTGCTGAGCTTATTTTGACATTTCGTTGAAGTTT
TCTCTAATTCGCATTCATTTTAAGTAAAACAATGAGAAATAAAATTACAAAAAATACAAATTAAAATACA
ATTTTTAGCTATAATTATAGACGATGCCCTTGTATCCCATTCTGTCTCGCTTGCCCCTACTTTTTATCTT
TTATATACCATAATGAACGCTGCCGCTACTAACCATACCCCGATTTTACATTTCGGACTCCCAAGGACGT
ACAAAATAGAAAACTATAGAAAAAAATAATCAGAAAATAGCATGTCATCTCTTTGTAAAACGCGTTTGCA
AGAAGAAAGGAAACAATGGAGAAGAGATCATCCATTTGTATGTAAATTTTAGTAAACTTGAAGAAATCAC
TAACAACTTCTCTTACTTAGGGATTCTATGCAAAACCTTGTAAATCATCTGATGGAGGACTCGATTTAAT
GAATTGGAAGGTTGGGCCCGCGGCCGCTTAGCTGAAACTTCCAACCCTCCTGCTCCCGTCACATTACTCG
ACAAAGCTAATGTTTTGGCAACTTCTCGTCTTTGGCGCAAGACTGTAGCTAAGATTTTTAAGGAGGAATA
TCCTCACCTTACCTTAAAAAACCAGCTCATTGACTCCGCAGCCATGCTTTTGGTCAAGAGCCCTCGTACA
CTTAACGGTGTTGTTTTGACTGACAACTTGTTTGGTGACATTATTTCAGATGAGGCTTCTGTCATTCCTG
GTAGCTTGGGCCTTTTGCCTTCTGCCTCCCTTTCCGGTGTGGTAGGAAAATCAGAAGAAAAGGTTCATTG
TTTGGTTGAGCCCATTCACGGTAGCGCTCCCGAGCTCGAATTCACTGGCCGTCGTTTTACAACGTCGTGA
CTGGGAAAACCCTGGCGTTACCCAACTTAATCGCCTTGCAGCACATCCCCCTTTCGCCAGCTGGCGTAAT
AGCGAAGAGGCCCGCACCGATCGCCCTTCCCAACAGTTGCGCAGCCTGAATGGCGAATGGCGCCTGATGC
GGTATTTTCTCCTTACGCATCTGTGCGGTATTTCACACCGCATA
[95 nt withheld, positions 7395-7489]
T
[46 nt withheld, positions 7491-7536]
C
[141 nt withheld, positions 7538-7678]
CCTTTGACGTTGGAGTCCACGTTCTTT
[37 nt withheld, positions 7706-7742]
ACTCTATCTCGGGCTATTCTTTTGATTTATAAGGGATTTTGCCGATTTCGGTCTATTGGTTAAAAAATGA
GCTGATTTAACAAAAATTTAACGCGAATTTTAACAAAATATTAACGTTTACAATTTTATGGTGCACTCTC
AGTACAATCTGCTCTGATGCCGCATAGTTAAGCCAGCCCCGACACCCGCCAACACCCGCTGACGCGCCCT
GACGGGCTTGTCTGCTCCCGGCATCCGCTTACAGACAAGCTGTGACCGTCTCCGGGAGCTGCATGTGTCA
GAGGTTTTCACCGTCATCACCGAAACGCGCGAGACGAAAGGGCCTCGTGATACGCCTATTTTTATAGGTT
AATGTCATGATAATAATGGTTTCTTAGACGTCAGGTGGCACTTTTCGGGGAAATGTGCGCGGAACCCCTA
TTTGTTTATTTTTCTAAATACATTCAAATATGTATCCGCTCATGAGACAATAACCCTGATAAATGCTTCA
ATAATATTGAAAAAGGAAGAGTATGAGTATTCAACATTTCCGTGTCGCCCTTATTCCCTTTTTTGCGGCA
TTTTGCCTTCCTGTTTTTGCTCACCCAGAAACGCTGGTGAAAGTAAAAGATGCTGAAGATCAGTTGGGTG
CACGAGTGGGTTACATCGAACTGGATCTCAACAGCGGTAAGATCCTTGAGAGTTTTCGCCCCGAAGAACG
TTTTCCAATGATGAGCACTTTTAAAGTTCTGCTATGTGGCGCGGTATTATCCCGTATTGACGCCGGGCAA
GAGCAACTCGGTCGCCGCATACACTATTCTCAGAATGACTTGGTTGAGTACTCACCAGTCACAGAAAAGC
ATCTTACGGATGGCATGACAGTAAGAGAATTATGCAGTGCTGCCATAACCATGAGTGATAACACTGCGGC
CAACTTACTTCTGACAACGATCGGAGGACCGAAGGAGCTAACCGCTTTTTTGCACAACATGGGGGATCAT
GTAACTCGCCTTGATCGTTGGGAACCGGAGCTGAATGAAGCCATACCAAACGACGAGCGTGACACCACGA
TGCCTGTAGCAATGGCAACAACGTTGCGCAAACTATTAACTGGCGAACTACTTACTCTAGCTTCCCGGCA
ACAATTAATAGACTGGATGGAGGCGGATAAAGTTGCAGGACCACTTCTGCGCTCGGCCCTTCCGGCTGGC
TGGTTTATTGCTGATAAATCTGGAGCCGGTGAGCGTGGGTCTCGCGGTATCATTGCAGCACTGGGGCCAG
ATGGTAAGCCCTCCCGTATCGTAGTTATCTACACGACGGGGAGTCAGGCAACTATGGATGAACGAAATAG
ACAGATCGCTGAGATAGGTGCCTCACTGATTAAGCATTGGTAACTGTCAGACCAAGTTTACTCATATATA
CTTTAGATTGATTTAAAACTTCATTTTTAATTTAAAAGGATCTAGGTGAAGATCCTTTTTGATAATCTCA
TGACCAAAATCCCTTAACGTGAGTTTTCGTTCCACTGAGCGTCAGACCCCGTAGAAAAGATCAAAGGATC
TTCTTGAGATCCTTTTTTTCTGCGCGTAATCTGCTGCTTGCAAACAAAAAAACCACCGCTACCAGCGGTG
GTTTGTTTGCCGGATCAAGAGCTACCAACTCTTTTTCCGAAGGTAACTGGCTTCAGCAGAGCGCAGATAC
CAAATACTGTTCTTCTAGTGTAGCCGTAGTTAGGCCACCACTTCAAGAACTCTGTAGCACCGCCTACATA
CCTCGCTCTGCTAATCCTGTTACCAGTGGCTGCTGCCAGTGGCGATAAGTCGTGTCTTACCGGGTTGGAC
TCAAGACGATAGTTACCGGATAAGGCGCAGCGGTCGGGCTGAACGGGGGGTTCGTGCACACAGCCCAGCT
TGGAGCGAACGACCTACACCGAACTGAGATACCTACAGCGTGAGCTATGAGAAAGCGCCACGCTTCCCGA
AGGGAGAAAGGCGGACAGGTATCCGGTAAGCGGCAGGGTCGGAACAGGAGAGCGCACGAGGGAGCTTCCA
GGGGGAAACGCCTGGTATCTTTATAGTCCTGTCGGGTTTCGCCACCTCTGACTTGAGCGTCGATTTTTGT
GATGCTCGTCAGGGGGGCGGAGCCTATGGAAAAACGCCAGCAACGCGGCCTTTTTACGGTTCCTGGCCTT
TTGCTGGCCTTTTGCTCACATGTTCTTTCCTGCGTTATCCCCTGATTCTGTGGATAACCGTATTACCGCC
TTTGAGTGAGCTGATACCGCTCGCCGCAGCCGAACGACCGAGCGCAGCGAGTCAGTGAGCGAGGAAGCGG
AAGAGCGCCCAATACGCAAACCGCCTCTCCCCGCGC
